Addgene plasmid #100640: YCe1915 HC_Kan_conn_A-C
Purpose: EMMA toolkit Assembly connector A-C
Depositing lab: Yizhi Cai. Depositing organization: University of Edinburgh. Publication: EMMA: An Extensible Mammalian Modular Assembly Toolkit for the Rapid Design and Production of Diverse Expression Vectors. Martella A, Matjusaitis M, Auxillos J, Pollard SM, Cai Y. ACS Synth Biol. 2017 Apr 24. doi: 10.1021/acssynbio.7b00016. PubMed 28418644.
Backbone
  Vector backbone: pSMART HC_Kan
  Vector type: Synthetic Biology
Growth in bacteria
  Bacterial resistance: Kanamycin, 50 μg/mL
  Growth temperature: 37°C
  Growth strain: DH5alpha
  Copy number: High Copy
Gene/Insert
  Gene/Insert name: EMMA toolkit Assembly connector A-C
  Species: Synthetic
  Cloning method: Restriction Enzyme; 5′ cloning site Unknown (unknown if destroyed); 3′ cloning site Unknown (unknown if destroyed)
Terms and licenses: Academic/Nonprofit Terms; Industry Terms: Not Available to Industry
Depositor comments: DNA element with no function. It is used as a bridge to fill in the gap between the backbone and parts placed in position 3 of EMMA platform.
How to cite: YCe1915 HC_Kan_conn_A-C was a gift from Yizhi Cai (Addgene plasmid # 100640 ; http://n2t.net/addgene:100640 ; RRID:Addgene_100640)
