[The description below was written by a language model from this plasmid's Addgene catalogue record and pLannotate feature annotations shown in this document.]
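Description:
YCe1915 HC_Kan_conn_A-C is a small synthetic-biology part plasmid from the EMMA (Extensible Mammalian Modular Assembly) toolkit, built on the pSMART HC_Kan cloning backbone and maintained in E. coli. At just over 1.9 kb it is almost entirely backbone. A high-copy ColE1/pUC-type origin supports replication, and an aph(3')-Ia kanamycin resistance gene, annotated as being driven by the cat promoter, provides selection. Three transcription terminators (T3Te, T7Te and the bidirectional tonB terminator) flank these elements. This arrangement is typical of pSMART vectors, where terminators insulate the cloning site from transcription reading into or out of the insert.

The payload is the "A-C" assembly connector, a synthetic DNA element that the depositor describes as having no biological function. In the EMMA scheme, expression vectors are assembled from parts assigned to ordered positions. When early positions are left unoccupied, this connector acts as a bridge that fills the gap between the backbone and parts placed in position 3, so the assembly can still close. No annotated feature corresponds to the connector itself. It presumably lies in the unannotated region of roughly 285 bp at the start of the sequence, but the record does not give its boundaries, the cloning sites or the junction sequences it supplies.

Two full-length sequence records are available, one from the depositor and one from repository sequencing. They differ by three nucleotides in length and share the same feature layout. In the sequencing-derived record, KanR is called as a slightly shorter fragment.
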