Features (pLannotate 1.2.2; 6 found; start..end, strand, type, name):
    286..315     +  terminator     T3Te terminator: phage T3 early transcription terminator
    337..924     +  rep_origin     ori: high-copy-number ColE1/pMB1/pBR322/pUC origin of replication
    936..963     -  terminator     T7Te terminator: phage T7 early transcription terminator
    987..1802    -  CDS            KanR: aminoglycoside phosphotransferase; aph(3')-Ia; confers resistance to kanamycin in bacteria or G418 (Geneticin®) in eukaryotes
   1803..1905    -  promoter       cat promoter: promoter of the E. coli cat gene encoding chloramphenicol acetyltransferase
   1906..1937    -  terminator     tonB terminator: bidirectional E. coli tonB-P14 transcription terminator
>Addgene plasmid #100640 | YCe1915 HC_Kan_conn_A-C | depositor full sequence | sequence record 189559 | YCe1915 HC_Kan_conn_A-C sequence 1943 bps
TATGGAGGTCAGGTATGATTTAAATGGTCAGTATTGAGCGATATCTAGAGAATTCGTCTGCATCCACGAT
CTAGTCACCGTCTCGTAGGTCTTGTATTCAGTCTCGCACTTTAGACATGGTCTTCTGCTGCCCGTGGTCC
TCTATTCGTCGGATGTTCTGTCGATTCTTCCTGTCTATCTGGACTCGAGACGCTACTCACCCTCGAGCAT
AACAACGAATTCAAGCTTGATATCATTCAGGACGAGCCTCAGACTCCAGCGTAACTGGACTGCAATCAAC
TCACTGGCTCACCTTCACGGGTGGGCCTTTCTTCGGTAGAAAATCAAAGGATCTTCTTGAGATCCTTTTT
TTCTGCGCGTAATCTGCTGCTTGCAAACAAAAAAACCACCGCTACCAGCGGTGGTTTGTTTGCCGGATCA
AGAGCTACCAACTCTTTTTCCGAGGTAACTGGCTTCAGCAGAGCGCAGATACCAAATACTGTTCTTCTAG
TGTAGCCGTAGTTAGGCCACCACTTCAAGAACTCTGTAGCACCGCCTACATACCTCGCTCTGCTAATCCT
GTTACCAGTGGCTGCTGCCAGTGGCGATAAGTCGTGTCTTACCGGGTTGGACTCAAGACGATAGTTACCG
GATAAGGCGCAGCGGTCGGGCTGAACGGGGGGTTCGTGCACACAGCCCAGCTTGGAGCGAACGACCTACA
CCGAACTGAGATACCTACAGCGTGAGCTATGAGAAAGCGCCACGCTTCCCGAAGGGAGAAAGGCGGACAG
GTATCCGGTAAGCGGCAGGGTCGGAACAGGAGAGCGCACGAGGGAGCTTCCAGGGGGAAACGCCTGGTAT
CTTTATAGTCCTGTCGGGTTTCGCCACCTCTGACTTGAGCATCGATTTTTGTGATGCTCGTCAGGGGGGC
GGAGCCTATGGAAAAACGCCAGCAACGCAGAAAGGCCCACCCGAAGGTGAGCCAGGTGATTACATTTGGG
CCCTCATTAGAAAAACTCATCGAGCATCAAGTGAAACTGCAATTTATTCATATCAGGATTATCAATACCA
TATTTTTGAAAAAGCCGTTTCTGTAATGAAGGAGAAAACTCACCGAGGCAGTTCCATAGGATGGCAAGAT
CCTGGTATCGGTCTGCGATTCCGACTCGTCCAACATCAATACAACCTATTAATTTCCCCTCGTCAAAAAT
AAGGTTATCAAGTGAGAAATCACCATGAGTGACGACTGAATCCGGTGAGAATGGCAAAAGCTTATGCATT
TCTTTCCAGACTTGTTCAACAGGCCAGCCATTACGCTCGTCATCAAAATCACTCGCACCAACCAAACCGT
TATTCATTCGTGATTGCGCCTGAGCGAGACGAAATACGCGATCGCCGTTAAAAGGACAATTACAAACAGG
AATCGAATGCAACCGGCGCAGGAACACTGCCAGCGCATCAACAATATTTTCACCTGAATCAGGATATTCT
TCTAATACCTGGAATGCTGTTTTCCCTGGGATCGCAGTGGTGAGTAACCATGCATCATCAGGAGTACGGA
TAAAATGCTTGATGGTCGGAAGAGGCATAAATTCCGTCAGCCAGTTTAGCCTGACCATCTCATCTGTAAC
ATCATTGGCAACGCTACCTTTGCCATGTTTCAGAAACAACTCTGGCGCATCGGGCTTCCCATACAATCGA
TAGATTGTCGCACCTGATTGCCCGACATTATCGCGAGCCCATTTATACCCATATAAATCAGCATCCATGT
TGGAATTTAATCGCGGCCTCGAGCAAGACGTTTCCCGTTGAATATGGCTCATTTTAGCTTCCTTAGCTCC
TGAAAATCTCGATAACTCAAAAAATACGCCCGGTAGTGATCTTATTTCATTATGGTGAAAGTTGGAACCT
CTTACGTGCCGATCAAGTCAAAAGCCTCCGGTCGGAGGCTTTTGACTTTCTGC
