Features (pLannotate 1.2.2; 6 found; start..end, strand, type, name):
    286..315     +  terminator     T3Te terminator: phage T3 early transcription terminator
    337..924     +  rep_origin     ori: high-copy-number ColE1/pMB1/pBR322/pUC origin of replication
    936..963     -  terminator     T7Te terminator: phage T7 early transcription terminator
    986..1799    -  CDS            KanR (fragment): aminoglycoside phosphotransferase; aph(3')-Ia; confers resistance to kanamycin in bacteria or G418 (Geneticin®) in eukaryotes
   1800..1902    -  promoter       cat promoter: promoter of the E. coli cat gene encoding chloramphenicol acetyltransferase
   1903..1934    -  terminator     tonB terminator: bidirectional E. coli tonB-P14 transcription terminator
>Addgene plasmid #100640 | YCe1915 HC_Kan_conn_A-C | addgene full sequence | sequence record 192747 | Addgene NGS Result
TATGGAGGTCAGGTATGATTTAAATGGTCAGTATTGAGCGATATCTAGAGAATTCGTCTGCATCCACGAT
CTAGTCACCGTCTCGTAGGTCTTGTATTCAGTCTCGCACTTTAGACATGGTCTTCTGCTGCCCGTGGTCC
TCTATTCGTCGGATGTTCTGTCGATTCTTCCTGTCTATCTGGACTCGAGACGCTACTCACCCTCGAGCAT
AACAACGAATTCAAGCTTGATATCATTCAGGACGAGCCTCAGACTCCAGCGTAACTGGACTGCAATCAAC
TCACTGGCTCACCTTCACGGGTGGGCCTTTCTTCGGTAGAAAATCAAAGGATCTTCTTGAGATCCTTTTT
TTCTGCGCGTAATCTGCTGCTTGCAAACAAAAAAACCACCGCTACCAGCGGTGGTTTGTTTGCCGGATCA
AGAGCTACCAACTCTTTTTCCGAGGTAACTGGCTTCAGCAGAGCGCAGATACCAAATACTGTTCTTCTAG
TGTAGCCGTAGTTAGGCCACCACTTCAAGAACTCTGTAGCACCGCCTACATACCTCGCTCTGCTAATCCT
GTTACCAGTGGCTGCTGCCAGTGGCGATAAGTCGTGTCTTACCGGGTTGGACTCAAGACGATAGTTACCG
GATAAGGCGCAGCGGTCGGGCTGAACGGGGGGTTCGTGCACACAGCCCAGCTTGGAGCGAACGACCTACA
CCGAACTGAGATACCTACAGCGTGAGCTATGAGAAAGCGCCACGCTTCCCGAAGGGAGAAAGGCGGACAG
GTATCCGGTAAGCGGCAGGGTCGGAACAGGAGAGCGCACGAGGGAGCTTCCAGGGGGAAACGCCTGGTAT
CTTTATAGTCCTGTCGGGTTTCGCCACCTCTGACTTGAGCATCGATTTTTGTGATGCTCGTCAGGGGGGC
GGAGCCTATGGAAAAACGCCAGCAACGCAGAAAGGCCCACCCGAAGGTGAGCCAGGTGATTACATTTGGG
CCCTCAGAAAAACTCATCGAGCATCAAGTGAAACTGCAATTTATTCATATCAGGATTATCAATACCATAT
TTTTGAAAAAGCCGTTTCTGTAATGAAGGAGAAAACTCACCGAGGCAGTTCCATAGGATGGCAAGATCCT
GGTATCGGTCTGCGATTCCGACTCGTCCAACATCAATACAACCTATTAATTTCCCCTCGTCAAAAATAAG
GTTATCAAGTGAGAAATCACCATGAGTGACGACTGAATCCGGTGAGAATGGCAAAAGCTTATGCATTTCT
TTCCAGACTTGTTCAACAGGCCAGCCATTACGCTCGTCATCAAAATCACTCGCACCAACCAAACCGTTAT
TCATTCGTGATTGCGCCTGAGCGAGACGAAATACGCGATCGCCGTTAAAAGGACAATTACAAACAGGAAT
CGAATGCAACCGGCGCAGGAACACTGCCAGCGCATCAACAATATTTTCACCTGAATCAGGATATTCTTCT
AATACCTGGAATGCTGTTTTCCCTGGGATCGCAGTGGTGAGTAACCATGCATCATCAGGAGTACGGATAA
AATGCTTGATGGTCGGAAGAGGCATAAATTCCGTCAGCCAGTTTAGCCTGACCATCTCATCTGTAACATC
ATTGGCAACGCTACCTTTGCCATGTTTCAGAAACAACTCTGGCGCATCGGGCTTCCCATACAATCGATAG
ATTGTCGCACCTGATTGCCCGACATTATCGCGAGCCCATTTATACCCATATAAATCAGCATCCATGTTGG
AATTTAATCGCGGCCTCGAGCAAGACGTTTCCCGTTGAATATGGCTCATTTTAGCTTCCTTAGCTCCTGA
AAATCTCGATAACTCAAAAAATACGCCCGGTAGTGATCTTATTTCATTATGGTGAAAGTTGGAACCTCTT
ACGTGCCGATCAAGTCAAAAGCCTCCGGTCGGAGGCTTTTGACTTTCTGC
